Addgene plasmid #197776: pMC-9-ZmIn2-11
Purpose: Phytobrick (MoClo) Level 0 Part
Depositing lab: Daniel Voytas. Depositing organization: University of Minnesota. Publication: An extensible vector toolkit and parts library for advanced engineering of plant genomes. Chamness JC, Kumar J, Cruz AJ, Rhuby E, Holum MJ, Cody JP, Tibebu R, Gamo ME, Starker CG, Zhang F, Voytas DF. Plant Genome. 2023 Mar 9:e20312. doi: 10.1002/tpg2.20312. PubMed 36896468.
Backbone
  Vector backbone: pMC-9-ccdB-11
  Backbone manufacturer: Self-made
  Vector type: Plant Expression
Growth in bacteria
  Bacterial resistance: Spectinomycin, 50 μg/mL
  Growth temperature: 37°C
  Growth strain: DH5alpha
  Copy number: High Copy
Gene/Insert
  Gene/Insert name: Maize In2-1 (Saf1 locus) terminator
  Species: Zea mays
  Insert size (bp): 511
  Cloning method: Restriction Enzyme; 5′ cloning site Unknown (unknown if destroyed)
Terms and licenses: Academic/Nonprofit Terms; Industry Terms: Not Available to Industry
Depositor comments: Please visit https://doi.org/10.1101/2022.10.15.511792 for bioRxiv preprint.
How to cite: pMC-9-ZmIn2-11 was a gift from Daniel Voytas (Addgene plasmid # 197776 ; http://n2t.net/addgene:197776 ; RRID:Addgene_197776)
