[The description below was written by a language model from this plasmid's Addgene catalogue record and pLannotate feature annotations shown in this document.]
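Description:
pMC-9-ZmIn2-11 is a Level 0 Phytobrick (MoClo) part plasmid from a modular toolkit for engineering plant genomes. It carries a single standardised part, the terminator of the maize (Zea mays) In2-1 gene at the Saf1 locus, recorded as a 511 bp insert. The backbone is the self-made pMC-9-ccdB-11. Its name suggests that the terminator replaced a ccdB counter-selection cassette between two defined assembly positions ("9" and "11"), although the record does not give the cloning sites or the overhangs. It is catalogued as a plant expression vector, but a Level 0 part like this is a storage and donor plasmid, not an expression construct. It has no promoter or coding sequence of its own for plants.

The sequenced plasmid is small, at 2,764 nt. It is propagated in E. coli from a high-copy ColE1/pUC-type origin and selected with spectinomycin through a complete aadA gene, which also confers streptomycin resistance; an AmpR (bla) promoter is annotated upstream of it. The other annotated features are short fragments (RSF origin, lacI, an integrase, and a gentamicin acetyltransferase) that are most likely nonfunctional remnants of the resistance cassette and earlier cloning steps. The automated annotation did not label the maize terminator itself; it presumably lies in the unannotated stretch between the lacI fragment and the AmpR promoter.

In typical use, the terminator is released in Golden Gate-style hierarchical assembly and joined downstream of a coding sequence to supply transcription termination and polyadenylation signals in higher-level plant transcription units, particularly those intended for maize or other monocots.
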