Features (pLannotate 1.2.2; 7 found; start..end, strand, type, name):
      1..23      +  rep_origin     RSF ori (fragment): Plasmids containing the RSF 1030 origin of replication can be propagated in E. coli cells that contain additional plasmids with compatible origins.
     25..74      +  CDS            lacI (fragment): lac repressor; lacI; The lac repressor binds to the lac operator to inhibit transcription in E. coli. This inhibition can be relieved by adding lactose or isopropyl-β-D-thiogalactopyranoside (IPTG).
    730..834     +  promoter       AmpR promoter: bla
    825..905     -  CDS            int (fragment): INT2_ECOLX - Protein inferred from homology: Swiss-Prot protein existence level 3. Putative integrase believed to be involved in the insertion of antibiotic resistance genes into plasmids and transposons. From Escherichia coli.
    993..1049    +  CDS            GmR (fragment): gentamycin acetyltransferase; aacC1; confers resistance to gentamycin
   1056..1844    +  CDS            aadA: S3AD_ECOLX - Experimental evidence at protein level: Swiss-Prot protein existence level 1. Mediates bacterial resistance to the antibiotics streptomycin and spectinomycin. From Escherichia coli.
   2018..2606    +  rep_origin     ori: high-copy-number ColE1/pMB1/pBR322/pUC origin of replication
>Addgene plasmid #197776 | pMC-9-ZmIn2-11 | addgene full sequence | sequence record 391103 | Addgene NGS Result
GTCAGTGAGCGAGGAAGCGGAAGAGCGCCCAATACGCAAACCGCCTCTCCCCGCGCGTTGGCCGATTCAT
TAATCACTCTGTGGTCTCAGCTTGACAAAGCAGCATTAGTCCGTTGATCGGTGGAAGACCACTCGTCAGT
GTTGAGTTGAATGTTTGATCAATAAAATACGGCAATGCTGTAAGGGTTGTTTTTTATGCCATTGATAATA
CACTGTACTGTTCAGTTGTTGAACTCTATTTCTTAGCCATGCCAAGTGCTTTTCTTATTTTGAATAACAT
TACAGCAAAAAGTTGAAAGACAAAAAAAAAAACCCCCGAACAGAGTGCTTTGGGTCCCAAGCTTCTTTAG
ACTGTGTTCGGCGTTCCCCCTAAATTTCTCCCCCTATATCTCACTCACTTGTCACATCAGCGTTCTCTTT
CCCCCTATATCTCCACGCTCTACAGCAGTTCCACCTATATCAAACCTCTATACCCCACCACAACAATATT
ATATACTTTCATCTTCAACTAACTCATGTACCTTCCAATTTTTTTCTACTAATAATTATTTACGTGCACA
GAAACTTAGCAAGGAGAGAGAGAGCGGGGTGACCCACCTTGCTACGCTTGAGACCACGAAGTGGCTCTTC
AGTGGACGAAAGGGCCTCGTGATACGCCTATTTTTATAGGTTAATGTCATGATAATAATGGTTTCTTAGA
CGTCAGGTGGCACTTTTCGGGGAAATGTGCGCGGAACCCCTATTTGTTTATTTTTCTAAATACATTCAAA
TATGTATCCGCTCATGAGACAATAACCCTGATAAATGCTTCAATAATATTGAAAAAGGAAGAGTATGCGC
TCACGCAACTGGTCCAGAACCTTGACCGAACGCAGCGGTGGTAACGGCGCAGTGGCGGTTTTCATGGCTT
GTTATGACTGTTTTTTTTTGGGGTACAGTCTATGCCTCGGGCATCCAAGCAGCAAGCGCGTTACGCCGTG
GGTCGATGTTTGATGTTATGGAGCAGCAACGATGTTACGCAGCAGGGCAGTCGCCCTAAAACAAAGTTAA
ACATCATGAGGGAAGCGGTGATCGCCGAAGTATCGACTCAACTATCAGAGGTAGTTGGCGTCATCGAGCG
CCATCTCGAACCGACGTTGCTGGCCGTACATTTGTACGGCTCCGCAGTGGATGGCGGCCTGAAGCCACAC
AGCGATATTGATTTGCTGGTTACGGTGACCGTAAGGCTTGATGAAACAACGCGGCGAGCTTTGATCAACG
ACCTTTTGGAAACTTCGGCTTCCCCTGGAGAGAGCGAGATTCTCCGCGCTGTAGAAGTCACCATTGTTGT
GCACGACGACATCATTCCGTGGCGTTATCCAGCTAAGCGCGAACTGCAATTTGGAGAATGGCAGCGCAAT
GACATTCTTGCAGGTATCTTCGAGCCAGCCACGATCGACATTGATCTGGCTATCTTGCTGACAAAAGCAA
GAGAACATAGCGTTGCCTTGGTAGGTCCAGCGGCGGAGGAACTCTTTGATCCGGTTCCTGAACAGGATCT
ATTTGAGGCGCTAAATGAAACCTTAACGCTATGGAACTCGCCGCCCGACTGGGCTGGCGATGAGCGAAAT
GTAGTGCTTACGTTGTCCCGCATTTGGTACAGCGCAGTAACCGGCAAAATCGCGCCGAAGGATGTCGCTG
CCGACTGGGCAATGGAGCGCCTGCCGGCCCAGTATCAGCCCGTCATACTTGAAGCTAGACAGGCTTATCT
TGGACAAGAAGAAGATCGCTTGGCCTCGCGCGCAGATCAGTTGGAAGAATTTGTCCATTACGTAAAAGGC
GAGATCACCAAGGTAGTCGGCAAATAACTGTCAGACCAAGTTTACTCATATATACTTTAGATTGATTTAA
AACTTCATTTTTAATTTAAAAGGATCTAGGTGAAGATCCTTTTTGATAATCTCATGACCAAAATCCCTTA
ACGTGAGTTTTCGTTCCACTGAGCGTCAGACCCCGTAGAAAAGATCAAAGGATCTTCTTGAGATCCTTTT
TTTCTGCGCGTAATCTGCTGCTTGCAAACAAAAAAACCACCGCTACCAGCGGTGGTTTGTTTGCCGGATC
AAGAGCTACCAACTCTTTTTCCGAAGGTAACTGGCTTCAGCAGAGCGCAGATACCAAATACTGTTCTTCT
AGTGTAGCCGTAGTTAGGCCACCACTTCAAGAACTCTGTAGCACCGCCTACATACCTCGCTCTGCTAATC
CTGTTACCAGTGGCTGCTGCCAGTGGCGATAAGTCGTGTCTTACCGGGTTGGACTCAAGACGATAGTTAC
CGGATAAGGCGCAGCGGTCGGGCTGAACGGGGGGTTCGTGCACACAGCCCAGCTTGGAGCGAACGACCTA
CACCGAACTGAGATACCTACAGCGTGAGCTATGAGAAAGCGCCACGCTTCCCGAAGGGAGAAAGGCGGAC
AGGTATCCGGTAAGCGGCAGGGTCGGAACAGGAGAGCGCACGAGGGAGCTTCCAGGGGGAAACGCCTGGT
ATCTTTATAGTCCTGTCGGGTTTCGCCACCTCTGACTTGAGCGTCGATTTTTGTGATGCTCGTCAGGGGG
GCGGAGCCTATGGAAAAACGCCAGCAACGCGGCCTTTTTACGGTTCCTGGCCTTTTGCTGGCCTTTTGCT
CACATGTTCTTTCCTGCGTTATCCCCTGATTCTGTGGATAACCGTATTACCGCCTTTGAGTGAGCTGATA
CCGCTCGCCGCAGCCGAACGACCGAGCGCAGCGA
